>Addgene plasmid #42838 | TAL3375 | depositor partial sequence | sequence record 57958 | TAL3375 sequence 2430 bps
TCTAGAGCTAGCACCATGGACTACAAAGACCATGACGGTGATTATAAAGATCATGACATCGATTACAAGG
ATGACGATGACAAGATGGCCCCCAAGAAGAAGAGGAAGGTGGGCATTCACCGCGGGGTACCTATGGTGGA
CTTGAGGACACTCGGTTATTCGCAACAGCAACAGGAGAAAATCAAGCCTAAGGTCAGGAGCACCGTCGCG
CAACACCACGAGGCGCTTGTGGGGCATGGCTTCACTCATGCGCATATTGTCGCGCTTTCACAGCACCCTG
CGGCGCTTGGGACGGTGGCTGTCAAATACCAAGATATGATTGCGGCCCTGCCCGAAGCCACGCACGAGGC
AATTGTAGGGGTCGGTAAACAGTGGTCGGGAGCGCGAGCACTTGAGGCGCTGCTGACTGTGGCGGGTGAG
CTTAGGGGGCCTCCGCTCCAGCTCGACACCGGGCAGCTGCTGAAGATCGCGAAGAGAGGGGGAGTAACAG
CGGTAGAGGCAGTGCACGCCTGGCGCAATGCGCTCACCGGGGCCCCCTTGAACCTGACCCCAGACCAGGT
AGTCGCAATCGCGTCACATGACGGGGGAAAGCAAGCCCTGGAAACCGTGCAAAGGTTGTTGCCGGTCCTT
TGTCAAGACCACGGCCTTACACCGGAGCAAGTCGTGGCCATTGCAAGCAACATCGGTGGCAAACAGGCTC
TTGAGACGGTTCAGAGACTTCTCCCAGTTCTCTGTCAAGCCCACGGGCTGACTCCCGATCAAGTTGTAGC
GATTGCGTCGCATGACGGAGGGAAACAAGCATTGGAGACTGTCCAACGGCTCCTTCCCGTGTTGTGTCAA
GCCCACGGTTTGACGCCTGCACAAGTGGTCGCCATCGCCTCGAATGGCGGCGGTAAGCAGGCGCTGGAAA
CAGTACAGCGCCTGCTGCCTGTACTGTGCCAGGATCATGGACTGACCCCAGACCAGGTAGTCGCAATCGC
GTCGAACATTGGGGGAAAGCAAGCCCTGGAAACCGTGCAAAGGTTGTTGCCGGTCCTTTGTCAAGACCAC
GGCCTTACACCGGAGCAAGTCGTGGCCATTGCATCCCACGACGGTGGCAAACAGGCTCTTGAGACGGTTC
AGAGACTTCTCCCAGTTCTCTGTCAAGCCCACGGGCTGACTCCCGATCAAGTTGTAGCGATTGCGTCCAA
CGGTGGAGGGAAACAAGCATTGGAGACTGTCCAACGGCTCCTTCCCGTGTTGTGTCAAGCCCACGGTTTG
ACGCCTGCACAAGTGGTCGCCATCGCCAACAACAACGGCGGTAAGCAGGCGCTGGAAACAGTACAGCGCC
TGCTGCCTGTACTGTGCCAGGATCATGGACTGACCCCAGACCAGGTAGTCGCAATCGCGAACAATAATGG
GGGAAAGCAAGCCCTGGAAACCGTGCAAAGGTTGTTGCCGGTCCTTTGTCAAGACCACGGCCTTACACCG
GAGCAAGTCGTGGCCATTGCAAGCAACATCGGTGGCAAACAGGCTCTTGAGACGGTTCAGAGACTTCTCC
CAGTTCTCTGTCAAGCCCACGGGCTGACTCCCGATCAAGTTGTAGCGATTGCGTCGCATGACGGAGGGAA
ACAAGCATTGGAGACTGTCCAACGGCTCCTTCCCGTGTTGTGTCAAGCCCACGGTTTGACGCCTGCACAA
GTGGTCGCCATCGCCTCCAATATTGGCGGTAAGCAGGCGCTGGAAACAGTACAGCGCCTGCTGCCTGTAC
TGTGCCAGGATCATGGACTGACCCCAGACCAGGTAGTCGCAATCGCGTCACATGACGGGGGAAAGCAAGC
CCTGGAAACCGTGCAAAGGTTGTTGCCGGTCCTTTGTCAAGACCACGGCCTTACACCGGAGCAAGTCGTG
GCCATTGCAAGCAATGGGGGTGGCAAACAGGCTCTTGAGACGGTTCAGAGACTTCTCCCAGTTCTCTGTC
AAGCCCACGGGCTGACTCCCGATCAAGTTGTAGCGATTGCGAATAACAATGGAGGGAAACAAGCATTGGA
GACTGTCCAACGGCTCCTTCCCGTGTTGTGTCAAGCCCACGGTTTGACGCCTGCACAAGTGGTCGCCATC
GCCAGCCATGATGGCGGTAAGCAGGCGCTGGAAACAGTACAGCGCCTGCTGCCTGTACTGTGCCAGGATC
ATGGACTGACACCCGAACAGGTGGTCGCCATTGCTTCTAACATCGGAGGACGGCCAGCCTTGGAGTCCAT
CGTAGCCCAATTGTCCAGGCCCGATCCCGCGTTGGCTGCGTTAACGAATGACCATCTGGTGGCGTTGGCA
TGTCTTGGTGGACGACCCGCGCTCGATGCAGTCAAAAAGGGTCTGCCTCATGCTCCCGCATTGATCAAAA
GAACCAACCGGCGGATTCCCGAGAGAACTTCCCATCGAGTCGCGGGATCC
