>Addgene plasmid #42838 | TAL3375 | addgene partial sequence | sequence record 60820 | JDS-TALEN-F 5'-TAGGGGTCGGTAAACAGTGG-3'
GCGGGTGAGCTTAGGGGGCCTCCGCTCCAGCTCGACACCGGGCAGCTGCTGAAGATCGCGAAGAGAGGGG
GAGTAACAGCGGTAGAGGCAGTGCACGCCTGGCGCAATGCGCTCACCGGGGCCCCCTTGAACCTGACCCC
AGACCAGGTAGTCGCAATCGCGTCACATGACGGGGGAAAGCAAGCCCTGGAAACCGTGCAAAGGTTGTTG
CCGGTCCTTTGTCAAGACCACGGCCTTACACCGGAGCAAGTCGTGGCCATTGCAAGCAACATCGGTGGCA
AACAGGCTCTTGAGACGGTTCAGAGACTTCTCCCAGTTCTCTGTCAAGCCCACGGGCTGACTCCCGATCA
AGTTGTAGCGATTGCGTCGCATGACGGAGGGAAACAAGCATTGGAGACTGTCCAACGGCTCCTTCCCGTG
TTGTGTCAAGCCCACGGTTTGACGCCTGCACAAGTGGTCGCCATCGCCTCGAATGGCGGCGGTAAGCAGG
CGCTGGAAACAGTACAGCGCCTGCTGCCTGTACTGTGCCAGGATCATGGACTGACCCCAGACCAGGTAGT
CGCAATCGCGTCGAACATTGGGGGAAAGCAAGCCCTGGAAACCGTGCAAAGGTTGTTGCCGGTCCTTTGT
CAAGACCACGGCCTTACACCGGAGCAAGTCGTGGCCATTGCATCCCACGACGGTGGCAAACAGGCTCTTG
AGACGGTTCAGAGACTTCTCCCAGTTCTCTGTCAAGCCCACGGGCTGACTCCCGATCAAGTTGTAGCGAT
TGCGTCCAACGGTGGAGGGAAACAAGCATTGGAGACTGTCCAACGGCTCCTTCCCGTGTTGTGTCAAGCC
CACGGTTTGACGCCTGCACAAGTGGTCGCCATCGCCAACAACAAC
