[The description below was written by a language model from this plasmid's Addgene catalogue record.]
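Description:
TAL3375 is a TALEN expression plasmid built on the JDS70 backbone, a mammalian expression vector that also carries a T7 promoter. It is maintained in E. coli as a high-copy plasmid under ampicillin selection. The record gives a backbone of about 6.4 kb and an insert of about 1.6 kb. No feature table accompanies the entry, so details such as the origin of replication and the polyadenylation signal are not explicitly listed, although the use of a BGH reverse sequencing primer suggests a BGH terminator region downstream of the coding sequence.

The insert, named ZebrafishCommunity-tcof-right, is an engineered TAL effector repeat array designed to recognise a specific 18-nucleotide site in the zebrafish (D. rerio) tcof gene. It was cloned by restriction enzyme methods that destroyed the flanking sites. This places it in frame with backbone-encoded elements, a 3X FLAG tag at the N terminus and a wild-type FokI nuclease domain at the C terminus. The resulting fusion is the "right" monomer of a TALEN pair. FokI cleaves only as a dimer, so this construct is meant to be used with a matching "left" TALEN that binds the opposite half-site. Together the two bring their nuclease domains over the intervening spacer and make a double-strand break, whose error-prone repair can disrupt the gene.

The CMV promoter drives expression in transfected mammalian cells. The T7 promoter allows in vitro transcription of TALEN mRNA, a common route for delivery into zebrafish embryos. This fits the associated work on targeted gene disruption in somatic zebrafish cells. The FLAG tag allows detection of the expressed protein.
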