Addgene plasmid #42838: TAL3375
Depositing lab: Keith Joung. Depositing organization: Massachusetts General Hospital. Publication: Targeted gene disruption in somatic zebrafish cells using engineered TALENs. Sander JD, Cade L, Khayter C, Reyon D, Peterson RT, Joung JK, Yeh JR. Nat Biotechnol. 2011 Aug 5;29(8):697-8. doi: 10.1038/nbt.1934. PubMed 21822241.
Backbone
  Vector backbone: JDS70
  Backbone manufacturer: Addgene plasmid #32285
  Backbone size w/o insert (bp): 6447
  Vector type: Mammalian Expression ; T7
Growth in bacteria
  Bacterial resistance: Ampicillin, 100 μg/mL
  Growth temperature: 37°C
  Growth strain: XL1 Blue
  Copy number: High Copy
Gene/Insert
  Gene/Insert name: ZebrafishCommunity-tcof-right (alt name: tcof)
  Species: D. rerio (zebrafish)
  Insert size (bp): 1640
  Promoter: CMV
  Tag / fusion protein: 3X Flag (N terminal on backbone); WT FOKI (C terminal on backbone)
  Cloning method: Restriction Enzyme; 5′ cloning site N/A (destroyed during cloning); 3′ cloning site N/A (destroyed during cloning)
  Sequencing primers: 5′ CMV-F; 3′ BGH-rev
Terms and licenses: Academic/Nonprofit Terms; Industry Terms: Not Available to Industry
Depositor comments: Target binding site: TCACTACTGGACACTGCA It is strongly recommended that users perform a diagnostic digest to verify this plasmid prior to use. For example, a double digest of the plasmid with BamHI and KpnI should result in two bands at 2.3kb and 5.8kb.
How to cite: TAL3375 was a gift from Keith Joung (Addgene plasmid # 42838 ; http://n2t.net/addgene:42838 ; RRID:Addgene_42838)
